Addgene plasmid #162589: pCAG-EGFP(HiBiT)
Purpose: N-terminally HiBiT-tagged EGFP under CAG promoter
Depositing lab: Masaharu Somiya. Depositing organization: The University of Osaka. Publication: Real-Time Luminescence Assay for Cytoplasmic Cargo Delivery of Extracellular Vesicles. Somiya M, Kuroda S. Anal Chem. 2021 Mar 24. doi: 10.1021/acs.analchem.1c00339. PubMed 33759512.
Backbone
  Vector backbone: pCAGGS
  Vector type: Mammalian Expression
Growth in bacteria
  Bacterial resistance: Ampicillin, 100 μg/mL
  Growth temperature: 37°C
  Growth strain: DH5alpha
  Copy number: High Copy
Gene/Insert
  Gene/Insert name: EGFP
  Species: Synthetic
  Insert size (bp): 753
  Promoter: CAG promoter
  Tag / fusion protein: HiBiT (N terminal on insert)
  Cloning method: Gibson Cloning
  Sequencing primers: 5′ pCAG-F; 3′ Bglob-pA-R
Terms and licenses: Academic/Nonprofit Terms; Industry Terms: Not Available to Industry
How to cite: pCAG-EGFP(HiBiT) was a gift from Masaharu Somiya (Addgene plasmid # 162589 ; http://n2t.net/addgene:162589 ; RRID:Addgene_162589)
