[The description below was written by a language model from this plasmid's Addgene catalogue record and pLannotate feature annotations shown in this document.]
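Description:
pCAG-EGFP(HiBiT) is a mammalian expression plasmid of about 5.6 kb built on the pCAGGS backbone. It is propagated in E. coli from a high-copy ColE1/pUC-type origin and selected with ampicillin through the β-lactamase (AmpR) gene and its own promoter. The backbone also carries remnants of lac regulatory sequences (lac promoter, operator, CAP site and short lacI fragments), along with an SV40 origin of replication and an SV40 poly(A) signal. The SV40 origin can support episomal amplification in cells expressing large T antigen. No mammalian selection marker is annotated, so the plasmid appears suited mainly to transient transfection.

The expression cassette is driven by the composite CAG promoter, annotated here as the CMV immediate-early enhancer, the chicken β-actin promoter and a chimeric chicken β-actin/rabbit β-globin intron, which together give strong, broadly active transcription in mammalian cells. Downstream lies the EGFP coding sequence, recorded as carrying an N-terminal HiBiT tag. The tag itself is not called out in the feature table, but the 753 bp insert size exceeds the annotated EGFP region, consistent with a short added sequence. Transcripts terminate at the rabbit β-globin polyadenylation signal, and the small "HBB fragment" annotation just before it most likely reflects β-globin 3′ sequence from the backbone rather than an expressed fusion.

HiBiT is a small peptide that complements the LgBiT fragment to reconstitute NanoLuc luciferase activity, so the encoded protein is both fluorescent and detectable by luminescence. The associated publication concerns a real-time luminescence assay for cytoplasmic cargo delivery by extracellular vesicles, though the record does not state this construct's specific role in that work.
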