Features (pLannotate 1.2.2; 17 found; start..end, strand, type, name):
      1..380     +  enhancer       CMV enhancer: human cytomegalovirus immediate early enhancer
    382..657     +  promoter       chicken β-actin promoter: No description available
    658..1674    +  intron         chimeric intron: chimera between introns from chicken β-actin and rabbit β-globin
   1792..2508    +  CDS            EGFP: the original enhanced GFP (Yang et al., 1996) mammalian codon-optimized
   2517..2588    +  CDS            HBB (fragment): HBB_PONPY - Experimental evidence at transcript level: Swiss-Prot protein existence level 2. Involved in oxygen transport from the lung to the various peripheral tissues. From Pongo pygmaeus (Bornean orangutan).
   2659..2714    +  polyA_signal   β-globin poly(A) signal: rabbit β-globin polyadenylation signal (Gil and Proudfoot, 1987)
   3099..3115    -  protein_bind   lac operator: The lac repressor binds to the lac operator to inhibit transcription in E. coli. This inhibition can be relieved by adding lactose or isopropyl-β-D-thiogalactopyranoside (IPTG). lac repressor encoded by lacI
   3123..3153    -  promoter       lac promoter: promoter for the E. coli lac operon
   3168..3189    -  protein_bind   CAP binding site: CAP binding activates transcription in the presence of cAMP. E. coli catabolite activator protein
   3202..3241    -  CDS            lacI (fragment): lac repressor; lacI; The lac repressor binds to the lac operator to inhibit transcription in E. coli. This inhibition can be relieved by adding lactose or isopropyl-β-D-thiogalactopyranoside (IPTG).
   3248..3270    +  promoter       SV40 promoter (fragment): SV40 enhancer and early promoter
   3274..3408    +  rep_origin     SV40 ori: SV40 origin of replication
   3428..3562    +  polyA_signal   SV40 poly(A) signal: SV40 polyadenylation signal
   3564..3618    -  CDS            lacI (fragment): lac repressor; lacI; The lac repressor binds to the lac operator to inhibit transcription in E. coli. This inhibition can be relieved by adding lactose or isopropyl-β-D-thiogalactopyranoside (IPTG).
   3801..4389    -  rep_origin     ori: high-copy-number ColE1/pMB1/pBR322/pUC origin of replication
   4560..5420    -  CDS            AmpR: β-lactamase; bla; confers resistance to ampicillin, carbenicillin, and related antibiotics
   5421..5525    -  promoter       AmpR promoter: bla
>Addgene plasmid #162589 | pCAG-EGFP(HiBiT) | addgene full sequence | sequence record 319290 | Addgene NGS Result
GACATTGATTATTGACTAGTTATTAATAGTAATCAATTACGGGGTCATTAGTTCATAGCCCATATATGGA
GTTCCGCGTTACATAACTTACGGTAAATGGCCCGCCTGGCTGACCGCCCAACGACCCCCGCCCATTGACG
TCAATAATGACGTATGTTCCCATAGTAACGCCAATAGGGACTTTCCATTGACGTCAATGGGTGGAGTATT
TACGGTAAACTGCCCACTTGGCAGTACATCAAGTGTATCATATGCCAAGTACGCCCCCTATTGACGTCAA
TGACGGTAAATGGCCCGCCTGGCATTATGCCCAGTACATGACCTTATGGGACTTTCCTACTTGGCAGTAC
ATCTACGTATTAGTCATCGCTATTACCATGGTCGAGGTGAGCCCCACGTTCTGCTTCACTCTCCCCATCT
CCCCCCCCTCCCCACCCCCAATTTTGTATTTATTTATTTTTTAATTATTTTGTGCAGCGATGGGGGCGGG
GGGGGGGGGGGSGCGCGCCRGGSGGGGSGGGGSGGGGSGRGGGGSGGGGSGGGGSGAGGCGGAGAGGTGC
GGCGGCAGCCAATCAGAGCGGCGCGCTCCGAAAGTTTCCTTTTATGGCGAGGCGGCGGCGGCGGCGGCCC
TATAAAAAGCGAAGCGCGCGGCGGGCGGGAGTCGCTGCGCGCTGCCTTCGCCCCGTGCCCCGCTCCGCCG
CCGCCTCGCGCCGCCCGCCCCGGCTCTGACTGACCGCGTTACTCCCACAGGTGAGCGGGCGGGACGGCCC
TTCTCCTCCGGGCTGTAATTAGCGCTTGGTTTAATGACGGCTTGTTTCTTTTCTGTGGCTGCGTGAAAGC
CTTGAGGGGCTCCGGGAGGGCCCTTTGTGCGGGGGGAGCGGCTCGGGGGGTGCGTGCGTGTGTGTGTGCG
TGGGGAGCGCCGCGTGCGGCTCCGCGCTGCCCGGCGGCTGTGAGCGCTGCGGGCGCGGCGCGGGGCTTTG
TGCGCTCCGCAGTGTGCGCGAGGGGAGCGCGGCCGGGGGCGGTGCCCCGCGGTGCGGGGGGGGCTGCGAG
GGGAACAAAGGCTGCGTGCGGGGTGTGTGCGTGGGGGGGTGAGCAGGGGGTGTGGGCGCGTCGGTCGGGC
TGCAACCCCCCCTGCACCCCCCTCCCCGAGTTGCTGAGCACGGCCCGGCTTCGGGTGCGGGGCTCCGTAC
GGGGCGTGGCGCGGGGCTCGCCGTGCCGGGCGGGGGGTGGCGGCAGGTGGGGGTGCCGGGCGGGGCGGGG
CCGCCTCGGGCCGGGGRGGGCTCGGGGGAGGGGCGCGGCGGCCCCCGGAGCGCCGGCGGCTGTCGAGGCG
CGGCGAGCCGCAGCCATTGCCTTTTATGGTAATCGTGCGAGAGGGCGCAGGGACTTCCTTTGTCCCAAAT
CTGTGCGGAGCCGAAATCTGGGAGGCGCCGCCGCACCCCCTCTAGCGGGCGCGGGGCGAAGCGGTGCGGC
GCCGGCAGGAAGGAAATGGGCGGGGAGGGCCTTCGTGCGTCGCCGCGCCGCCGTCCCCTTCTCCCTCTCC
AGCCTCGGGGCTGTCCGCGGGGGGACGGCTGCCTTCGGGGGGGACGGGGCAGGGCGGGGTTCGGCTTCTG
GCGTGTGACCGGCGGCTCTAGAGCCTCTGCTAACCATGTTCATGCCTTCTTCTTTTTCCTACAGCTCCTG
GGCAACGTGCTGGTTATTGTGCTGTCTCATCATTTTGGCAAAGAATTGATTAATTCGAGCGAACGCGTCG
CCACCATGGTGAGCGGCTGGCGGCTGTTCAAGAAGATTAGCGTGAGCAAGGGCGAGGAGCTGTTCACCGG
GGTGGTGCCCATCCTGGTCGAGCTGGACGGCGACGTAAACGGCCACAAGTTCAGCGTGTCCGGCGAGGGC
GAGGGCGATGCCACCTACGGCAAGCTGACCCTGAAGTTCATCTGCACCACCGGCAAGCTGCCCGTGCCCT
GGCCCACCCTCGTGACCACCCTGACCTACGGCGTGCAGTGCTTCAGCCGCTACCCCGACCACATGAAGCA
GCACGACTTCTTCAAGTCCGCCATGCCCGAAGGCTACGTCCAGGAGCGCACCATCTTCTTCAAGGACGAC
GGCAACTACAAGACCCGCGCCGAGGTGAAGTTCGAGGGCGACACCCTGGTGAACCGCATCGAGCTGAAGG
GCATCGACTTCAAGGAGGACGGCAACATCCTGGGGCACAAGCTGGAGTACAACTACAACAGCCACAACGT
CTATATCATGGCCGACAAGCAGAAGAACGGCATCAAGGTGAACTTCAAGATCCGCCACAACATCGAGGAC
GGCAGCGTGCAGCTCGCCGACCACTACCAGCAGAACACCCCCATCGGCGACGGCCCCGTGCTGCTGCCCG
ACAACCACTACCTGAGCACCCAGTCCGCCCTGAGCAAAGACCCCAACGAGAAGCGCGATCACATGGTCCT
GCTGGAGTTCGTGACCGCCGCCGGGATCACTCTCGGCATGGACGAGCTGTACAAGTAAGCGGCCGCACTC
CTCAGGTGCAGGCTGCCTATCAGAAGGTGGTGGCTGGTGTGGCCAATGCCCTGGCTCACAAATACCACTG
AGATCTTTTTCCCTCTGCCAAAAATTATGGGGACATCATGAAGCCCCTTGAGCATCTGACTTCTGGCTAA
TAAAGGAAATTTATTTTCATTGCAATAGTGTGTTGGAATTTTTTGTGTCTCTCACTCGGAAGGACATATG
GGAGGGCAAATCATTTAAAACATCAGAATGAGTATTTGGTTTAGAGTTTGGCAACATATGCCCATATGCT
GGCTGCCATGAACAAAGGTTGGCTATAAAGAGGTCATCAGTATATGAAACAGCCCCCTGCTGTCCATTCC
TTATTCCATAGAAAAGCCTTGACTTGAGGTTAGATTTTTTTTATATTTTGTTTTGTGTTATTTTTTTCTT
TAACATCCCTAAAATTTTCCTTACATGTTTTACTAGCCAGATTTTTCCTCCTCTCCTGACTACTCCCAGT
CATAGCTGTCCCTCTTCTCTTATGGAGATCCCTCGACCTGCAGCCCAAGCTTGGCGTAATCATGGTCATA
GCTGTTTCCTGTGTGAAATTGTTATCCGCTCACAATTCCACACAACATACGAGCCGGAAGCATAAAGTGT
AAAGCCTGGGGTGCCTAATGAGTGAGCTAACTCACATTAATTGCGTTGCGCTCACTGCCCGCTTTCCAGT
CGGGAAACCTGTCGTGCCAGCGGATCCGCATCTCAATTAGTCAGCAACCATAGTCCCGCCCCTAACTCCG
CCCAGTTCCGCCCATTCTCCGCCCCATGGCTGACTAATTTTTTTTATTTATGCAGAGGCCGAGGCCGCCT
CGGCCTCTGAGCTATTCCAGAAGTAGTGAGGAGGCTTTTTTGGAGGCCTAGGCTTTTGCAAAAAGCTAAC
TTGTTTATTGCAGCTTATAATGGTTACAAATAAAGCAATAGCATCACAAATTTCACAAATAAAGCATTTT
TTTCACTGCATTCTAGTTGTGGTTTGTCCAAACTCATCAATGTATCTTATCATGTCTGGATCCGCTGCAT
TAATGAATCGGCCAACGCGCGGGGAGAGGCGGTTTGCGTATTGGGCGCTCTTCCGCTTCCTCGCTCACTG
ACTCGCTGCGCTCGGTCGTTCGGCTGCGGCGAGCGGTATCAGCTCACTCAAAGGCGGTAATACGGTTATC
CACAGAATCAGGGGATAACGCAGGAAAGAACATGTGAGCAAAAGGCCAGCAAAAGGCCAGGAACCGTAAA
AAGGCCGCGTTGCTGGCGTTTTTCCATAGGCTCCGCCCCCCTGACGAGCATCACAAAAATCGACGCTCAA
GTCAGAGGTGGCGAAACCCGACAGGACTATAAAGATACCAGGCGTTTCCCCCTGGAAGCTCCCTCGTGCG
CTCTCCTGTTCCGACCCTGCCGCTTACCGGATACCTGTCCGCCTTTCTCCCTTCGGGAAGCGTGGCGCTT
TCTCATAGCTCACGCTGTAGGTATCTCAGTTCGGTGTAGGTCGTTCGCTCCAAGCTGGGCTGTGTGCACG
AACCCCCCGTTCAGCCCGACCGCTGCGCCTTATCCGGTAACTATCGTCTTGAGTCCAACCCGGTAAGACA
CGACTTATCGCCACTGGCAGCAGCCACTGGTAACAGGATTAGCAGAGCGAGGTATGTAGGCGGTGCTACA
GAGTTCTTGAAGTGGTGGCCTAACTACGGCTACACTAGAAGAACAGTATTTGGTATCTGCGCTCTGCTGA
AGCCAGTTACCTTCGGAAAAAGAGTTGGTAGCTCTTGATCCGGCAAACAAACCACCGCTGGTAGCGGTGG
TTTTTTTGTTTGCAAGCAGCAGATTACGCGCAGAAAAAAAGGATCTCAAGAAGATCCTTTGATCTTTTCT
ACGGGGTCTGACGCTCAGTGGAACGAAAACTCACGTTAAGGGATTTTGGTCATGAGATTATCAAAAAGGA
TCTTCACCTAGATCCTTTTAAATTAAAAATGAAGTTTTAAATCAATCTAAAGTATATATGAGTAAACTTG
GTCTGACAGTTACCAATGCTTAATCAGTGAGGCACCTATCTCAGCGATCTGTCTATTTCGTTCATCCATA
GTTGCCTGACTCCCCGTCGTGTAGATAACTACGATACGGGAGGGCTTACCATCTGGCCCCAGTGCTGCAA
TGATACCGCGAGACCCACGCTCACCGGCTCCAGATTTATCAGCAATAAACCAGCCAGCCGGAAGGGCCGA
GCGCAGAAGTGGTCCTGCAACTTTATCCGCCTCCATCCAGTCTATTAATTGTTGCCGGGAAGCTAGAGTA
AGTAGTTCGCCAGTTAATAGTTTGCGCAACGTTGTTGCCATTGCTACAGGCATCGTGGTGTCACGCTCGT
CGTTTGGTATGGCTTCATTCAGCTCCGGTTCCCAACGATCAAGGCGAGTTACATGATCCCCCATGTTGTG
CAAAAAAGCGGTTAGCTCCTTCGGTCCTCCGATCGTTGTCAGAAGTAAGTTGGCCGCAGTGTTATCACTC
ATGGTTATGGCAGCACTGCATAATTCTCTTACTGTCATGCCATCCGTAAGATGCTTTTCTGTGACTGGTG
AGTACTCAACCAAGTCATTCTGAGAATAGTGTATGCGGCGACCGAGTTGCTCTTGCCCGGCGTCAATACG
GTATAATACCGCGCCACATAGCAGAACTTTAAAAGTGCTCATCATTGGAAAACGTTCTTCGGGGCGAAAA
CTCTCAAGGATCTTACCGCTGTTGAGATCCAGTTCGATGTAACCCACTCGTGCACCCAACTGATCTTCAG
CATCTTTTACTTTCACCAGCGTTTCTGGGTGAGCAAAAACAGGAAGGCAAAATGCCGCAAAAAAGGGAAT
AAGGGCGACACGGAAATGTTGAATACTCATACTCTTCCTTTTTCAATATTATTGAAGCATTTATCAGGGT
TATTGTCTCATGAGCGGATACATATTTGAATGTATTTAGAAAAATAAACAAATAGGGGTTCCGCGCACAT
TTCCCCGAAAAGTGCCACCTGGGTC
